Addgene plasmid #219274: SFFV-SOX6-Brd 348
Purpose: Transcription factor SOX6 with a specific barcode assigned.
Depositing lab: Filipe Pereira. Depositing organization: Center for Neuroscience and Cell Biology, University of Coimbra. Publication: A combinatorial transcription factor screening platform for immune cell reprogramming. Kurochkin I, Altman AR, Caiado I, Pertiga-Cabral D, Halitzki E, Minaeva M, Zimmermannova O, Henriques-Oliveira L, Klein D, Nair M, Oliveira D, Cajal LR, Knittel R, Feick C, Ringner M, Martin M, Cirovic B, Pires CF, Rosa FF, Sitnicka E, Theis FJ, Pereira CF. Cell Syst. 2026 Jan 21;17(1):101457. doi: 10.1016/j.cels.2025.101457. Epub 2026 Jan 14. PubMed 41539305.
Backbone
  Vector backbone: SFFV-MCS
  Backbone size w/o insert (bp): 6638
  Vector type: Lentiviral
Growth in bacteria
  Bacterial resistance: Ampicillin, 100 μg/mL
  Growth temperature: 37°C
  Growth strain: NEB Stable
  Copy number: High Copy
Gene/Insert
  Gene/Insert name: SOX6
  Species: H. sapiens (human)
  Insert size (bp): 2526
  Entrez Gene: SOX6 (a.k.a. HSSOX6, SOXD, TOLCAS)
  Promoter: The spleen focus-forming virus (SFFV) promoter
  Cloning method: Restriction Enzyme; 5′ cloning site Bsp119I (not destroyed); 3′ cloning site BstHI (not destroyed)
Terms and licenses: Academic/Nonprofit Terms; Industry Terms: Not Available to Industry
Depositor comments: Barcode sequence cloned into XbaI restriction site. Design of plasmid is as follows: SFFV-[TF sequence]-WPRE-[Barcode sequence].
How to cite: SFFV-SOX6-Brd 348 was a gift from Filipe Pereira (Addgene plasmid # 219274 ; http://n2t.net/addgene:219274 ; RRID:Addgene_219274)
