[The description below was written by a language model from this plasmid's Addgene catalogue record and pLannotate feature annotations shown in this document.]
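Description:
SFFV-SOX6-Brd 348 is a lentiviral transfer plasmid built on the SFFV-MCS backbone that expresses human SOX6 together with a construct-specific DNA barcode. It is propagated in E. coli as a high-copy plasmid through a ColE1/pUC-type origin and selected with ampicillin via the β-lactamase gene. Remnants of a pBluescript-style cloning vector (f1 origin, lacZα and lac regulatory fragments, T7 and T3 promoters) are also annotated. No mammalian selection marker or fluorescent reporter appears in the feature table.

The viral portion has a third-generation, self-inactivating layout. An RSV promoter fused to a truncated HIV-1 5' LTR drives Tat-independent production of the genomic RNA in packaging cells. It is followed by the Ψ packaging signal with a partial gag sequence, the Rev response element for nuclear export of the unspliced genome, and the cPPT/CTS, which aids transduction. The internal spleen focus-forming virus (SFFV) promoter, which is commonly used for strong expression in haematopoietic cells, drives the SOX6 coding sequence, cloned between retained Bsp119I and BstHI sites. A WPRE downstream enhances transcript stability and expression. According to the depositor, the barcode was inserted at an XbaI site after the WPRE, although the automated annotation does not mark it as a feature. Because this position lies upstream of the ΔU3 3' LTR, the barcode should be carried on the SOX6 transcript. An SV40 polyadenylation signal and SV40 origin lie beyond the 3' LTR.

The associated publication describes a combinatorial transcription factor screening platform for immune cell reprogramming. The barcode presumably allows SOX6 to be identified among pooled factors delivered to the same cells.
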