Features (pLannotate 1.2.2; 29 found; start..end, strand, type, name):
     94..112     -  promoter       T7 promoter: promoter for bacteriophage T7 RNA polymerase
    120..275     +  CDS            lacZα (fragment): LacZα fragment of β-galactosidase; lacZ fragment
    280..708     +  rep_origin     f1 ori (sequence partly withheld): f1 bacteriophage origin of replication; arrow indicates direction of (+) strand synthesis
    761..865     +  promoter       AmpR promoter: bla
    866..1726    +  CDS            AmpR: β-lactamase; bla; confers resistance to ampicillin, carbenicillin, and related antibiotics
   1897..2485    +  rep_origin     ori: high-copy-number ColE1/pMB1/pBR322/pUC origin of replication
   2668..2760    +  CDS            lacI (fragment): lac repressor; lacI; The lac repressor binds to the lac operator to inhibit transcription in E. coli. This inhibition can be relieved by adding lactose or isopropyl-β-D-thiogalactopyranoside (IPTG).
   2773..2794    +  protein_bind   CAP binding site: CAP binding activates transcription in the presence of cAMP. E. coli catabolite activator protein
   2809..2839    +  promoter       lac promoter: promoter for the E. coli lac operon
   2847..2863    +  protein_bind   lac operator: The lac repressor binds to the lac operator to inhibit transcription in E. coli. This inhibition can be relieved by adding lactose or isopropyl-β-D-thiogalactopyranoside (IPTG). lac repressor encoded by lacI
   2908..2926    +  promoter       T3 promoter: promoter for bacteriophage T3 RNA polymerase
   2954..3180    +  promoter       RSV promoter: Rous sarcoma virus enhancer/promoter
   3181..3361    +  LTR            5' LTR (truncated): truncated 5' long terminal repeat (LTR) from HIV-1
   3408..3533    +  misc_feature   HIV-1 Ψ: packaging signal of human immunodeficiency virus type 1
   3517..3880    +  CDS            HIV-1 gag (fragment): gag protein from human immunodeficiency virus 1; gag
   4026..4259    +  misc_feature   RRE: The Rev response element (RRE) of HIV-1 allows for Rev-dependent mRNA export from the nucleus to the cytoplasm.
   4636..4736    +  CDS            Rev (fragment): human immunodeficiency virus 1 (HIV-1) Rev protein; rev; enhances nuclear export of unspliced and incompletely spliced viral mRNAs
   4755..4872    +  misc_feature   cPPT/CTS: central polypurine tract and central termination sequence of HIV-1
   4906..5307    +  promoter       SFFV promoter: spleen focus-forming virus long terminal repeat (LTR) promoter
   5317..5340    +  misc_feature   MCS (fragment): pBluescript multiple cloning site
   5374..7776    +  CDS            SOX6: SOX6_HUMAN - Experimental evidence at protein level: Swiss-Prot protein existence level 1. Transcription factor that plays a key role in several developmental processes, including neurogenesis, chondrocytes differentiation and cartilage formation. Specifically binds the 5'- AACAAT-3' DNA motif present in enhancers and super-enhancers and promotes expression of genes important for chondrogenesis. Required for overt chondrogenesis when condensed prechondrocytes differentiate into early stage chondrocytes: SOX5 and SOX6 cooperatively bind with SOX9 on active enhancers and super-enhancers associat
   7787..7812    +  misc_feature   MCS (fragment): pBluescript multiple cloning site
   7812..7871    +  CDS            S (fragment): HBSAG_WHV6 - Experimental evidence at transcript level: Swiss-Prot protein existence level 2. The middle envelope protein plays an important role in the budding of the virion. It is involved in the induction of budding in a nucleocapsid independent way. In this process the majority of envelope proteins bud to form subviral lipoprotein particles of 22 nm of diameter that do not contain a nucleocapsid (By similarity). From Woodchuck hepatitis B virus (isolate w64/pWS23) (WHV).
   8003..8406    +  misc_feature   WPRE: woodchuck hepatitis virus posttranscriptional regulatory element
   8464..8523    +  CDS            nef (fragment): NEF_HV1Z2 - Experimental evidence at protein level: Swiss-Prot protein existence level 1. Extracellular Nef protein targets CD4(+) T-lymphocytes for apoptosis by interacting with CXCR4 surface receptors. From Human immunodeficiency virus type 1 group M subtype D (isolate Z2/CDC-Z34) (HIV-1).
   8525..8758    +  LTR            3' LTR (ΔU3): self-inactivating 3' long terminal repeat (LTR) from HIV-1
   8830..8951    +  polyA_signal   SV40 poly(A) signal: SV40 polyadenylation signal
   8970..8991    +  rep_origin     SV40 ori (fragment): SV40 origin of replication
   8991..73      +  rep_origin     SV40 ori (across the origin): SV40 origin of replication
>Addgene plasmid #219274 | SFFV-SOX6-Brd 348 | addgene full sequence | sequence record 449837 | Addgene NGS Result
ATTTATGCAGAGGCCGAGGCCGCCTCGGCCTCTGAGCTATTCCAGAAGTAGTGAGGAGGCTTTTTTGGAG
GCCTAGGGACGTACCCAATTCGCCCTATAGTGAGTCGTATTACGCGCGCTCACTGGCCGTCGTTTTACAA
CGTCGTGACTGGGAAAACCCTGGCGTTACCCAACTTAATCGCCTTGCAGCACATCCCCCTTTCGCCAGCT
GGCGTAATAGCGAAGAGGCCCGCACCGATCGCCCTTCCCAACAGTTGCGCAGCCTGAATGGCGAATGGG
[124 nt withheld, positions 280-403]
C
[91 nt withheld, positions 405-495]
A
[49 nt withheld, positions 497-545]
CCTTTGACGTTGGAGTCCACGTTCTTT
[37 nt withheld, positions 573-609]
ACCCTATCTCGGTCTATTCTTTTGATTTATAAGGGATTTTGCCGATTTCGGCCTATTGGTTAAAAAATGA
GCTGATTTAACAAAAATTTAACGCGAATTTTAACAAAATATTAACGCTTACAATTTAGGTGGCACTTTTC
GGGGAAATGTGCGCGGAACCCCTATTTGTTTATTTTTCTAAATACATTCAAATATGTATCCGCTCATGAG
ACAATAACCCTGATAAATGCTTCAATAATATTGAAAAAGGAAGAGTATGAGTATTCAACATTTCCGTGTC
GCCCTTATTCCCTTTTTTGCGGCATTTTGCCTTCCTGTTTTTGCTCACCCAGAAACGCTGGTGAAAGTAA
AAGATGCTGAAGATCAGTTGGGTGCACGAGTGGGTTACATCGAACTGGATCTCAACAGCGGTAAGATCCT
TGAGAGTTTTCGCCCCGAAGAACGTTTTCCAATGATGAGCACTTTTAAAGTTCTGCTATGTGGCGCGGTA
TTATCCCGTATTGACGCCGGGCAAGAGCAACTCGGTCGCCGCATACACTATTCTCAGAATGACTTGGTTG
AGTACTCACCAGTCACAGAAAAGCATCTTACGGATGGCATGACAGTAAGAGAATTATGCAGTGCTGCCAT
AACCATGAGTGATAACACTGCGGCCAACTTACTTCTGACAACGATCGGAGGACCGAAGGAGCTAACCGCT
TTTTTGCACAACATGGGGGATCATGTAACTCGCCTTGATCGTTGGGAACCGGAGCTGAATGAAGCCATAC
CAAACGACGAGCGTGACACCACGATGCCTGTAGCAATGGCAACAACGTTGCGCAAACTATTAACTGGCGA
ACTACTTACTCTAGCTTCCCGGCAACAATTAATAGACTGGATGGAGGCGGATAAAGTTGCAGGACCACTT
CTGCGCTCGGCCCTTCCGGCTGGCTGGTTTATTGCTGATAAATCTGGAGCCGGTGAGCGTGGGTCTCGCG
GTATCATTGCAGCACTGGGGCCAGATGGTAAGCCCTCCCGTATCGTAGTTATCTACACGACGGGGAGTCA
GGCAACTATGGATGAACGAAATAGACAGATCGCTGAGATAGGTGCCTCACTGATTAAGCATTGGTAACTG
TCAGACCAAGTTTACTCATATATACTTTAGATTGATTTAAAACTTCATTTTTAATTTAAAAGGATCTAGG
TGAAGATCCTTTTTGATAATCTCATGACCAAAATCCCTTAACGTGAGTTTTCGTTCCACTGAGCGTCAGA
CCCCGTAGAAAAGATCAAAGGATCTTCTTGAGATCCTTTTTTTCTGCGCGTAATCTGCTGCTTGCAAACA
AAAAAACCACCGCTACCAGCGGTGGTTTGTTTGCCGGATCAAGAGCTACCAACTCTTTTTCCGAAGGTAA
CTGGCTTCAGCAGAGCGCAGATACCAAATACTGTTCTTCTAGTGTAGCCGTAGTTAGGCCACCACTTCAA
GAACTCTGTAGCACCGCCTACATACCTCGCTCTGCTAATCCTGTTACCAGTGGCTGCTGCCAGTGGCGAT
AAGTCGTGTCTTACCGGGTTGGACTCAAGACGATAGTTACCGGATAAGGCGCAGCGGTCGGGCTGAACGG
GGGGTTCGTGCACACAGCCCAGCTTGGAGCGAACGACCTACACCGAACTGAGATACCTACAGCGTGAGCT
ATGAGAAAGCGCCACGCTTCCCGAAGGGAGAAAGGCGGACAGGTATCCGGTAAGCGGCAGGGTCGGAACA
GGAGAGCGCACGAGGGAGCTTCCAGGGGGAAACGCCTGGTATCTTTATAGTCCTGTCGGGTTTCGCCACC
TCTGACTTGAGCGTCGATTTTTGTGATGCTCGTCAGGGGGGCGGAGCCTATGGAAAAACGCCAGCAACGC
GGCCTTTTTACGGTTCCTGGCCTTTTGCTGGCCTTTTGCTCACATGTTCTTTCCTGCGTTATCCCCTGAT
TCTGTGGATAACCGTATTACCGCCTTTGAGTGAGCTGATACCGCTCGCCGCAGCCGAACGACCGAGCGCA
GCGAGTCAGTGAGCGAGGAAGCGGAAGAGCGCCCAATACGCAAACCGCCTCTCCCCGCGCGTTGGCCGAT
TCATTAATGCAGCTGGCACGACAGGTTTCCCGACTGGAAAGCGGGCAGTGAGCGCAACGCAATTAATGTG
AGTTAGCTCACTCATTAGGCACCCCAGGCTTTACACTTTATGCTTCCGGCTCGTATGTTGTGTGGAATTG
TGAGCGGATAACAATTTCACACAGGAAACAGCTATGACCATGATTACGCCAAGCGCGCAATTAACCCTCA
CTAAAGGGAACAAAAGCTGGAGCTGCAAGCTTAATGTAGTCTTATGCAATACTCTTGTAGTCTTGCAACA
TGGTAACGATGAGTTAGCAACATGCCTTACAAGGAGAGAAAAAGCACCGTGCATGCCGATTGGTGGAAGT
AAGGTGGTACGATCGTGCCTTATTAGGAAGGCAACAGACGGGTCTGACATGGATTGGACGAACCACTGAA
TTGCCGCATTGCAGAGATATTGTATTTAAGTGCCTAGCTCGATACATAAACGGGTCTCTCTGGTTAGACC
AGATCTGAGCCTGGGAGCTCTCTGGCTAACTAGGGAACCCACTGCTTAAGCCTCAATAAAGCTTGCCTTG
AGTGCTTCAAGTAGTGTGTGCCCGTCTGTTGTGTGACTCTGGTAACTAGAGATCCCTCAGACCCTTTTAG
TCAGTGTGGAAAATCTCTAGCAGTGGCGCCCGAACAGGGACTTGAAAGCGAAAGGGAAACCAGAGGAGCT
CTCTCGACGCAGGACTCGGCTTGCTGAAGCGCGCACGGCAAGAGGCGAGGGGCGGCGACTGGTGAGTACG
CCAAAAATTTTGACTAGCGGAGGCTAGAAGGAGAGAGATGGGTGCGAGAGCGTCAGTATTAAGCGGGGGA
GAATTAGATCGCGATGGGAAAAAATTCGGTTAAGGCCAGGGGGAAAGAAAAAATATAAATTAAAACATAT
AGTATGGGCAAGCAGGGAGCTAGAACGATTCGCAGTTAATCCTGGCCTGTTAGAAACATCAGAAGGCTGT
AGACAAATACTGGGACAGCTACAACCATCCCTTCAGACAGGATCAGAAGAACTTAGATCATTATATAATA
CAGTAGCAACCCTCTATTGTGTGCATCAAAGGATAGAGATAAAAGACACCAAGGAAGCTTTAGACAAGAT
AGAGGAAGAGCAAAACAAAAGTAAGACCACCGCACAGCAAGCGGCCGCTGATCTTCAGACCTGGAGGAGG
AGATATGAGGGACAATTGGAGAAGTGAATTATATAAATATAAAGTAGTAAAAATTGAACCATTAGGAGTA
GCACCCACCAAGGCAAAGAGAAGAGTGGTGCAGAGAGAAAAAAGAGCAGTGGGAATAGGAGCTTTGTTCC
TTGGGTTCTTGGGAGCAGCAGGAAGCACTATGGGCGCAGCGTCAATGACGCTGACGGTACAGGCCAGACA
ATTATTGTCTGGTATAGTGCAGCAGCAGAACAATTTGCTGAGGGCTATTGAGGCGCAACAGCATCTGTTG
CAACTCACAGTCTGGGGCATCAAGCAGCTCCAGGCAAGAATCCTGGCTGTGGAAAGATACCTAAAGGATC
AACAGCTCCTGGGGATTTGGGGTTGCTCTGGAAAACTCATTTGCACCACTGCTGTGCCTTGGAATGCTAG
TTGGAGTAATAAATCTCTGGAACAGATTTGGAATCACACGACCTGGATGGAGTGGGACAGAGAAATTAAC
AATTACACAAGCTTAATACACTCCTTAATTGAAGAATCGCAAAACCAGCAAGAAAAGAATGAACAAGAAT
TATTGGAATTAGATAAATGGGCAAGTTTGTGGAATTGGTTTAACATAACAAATTGGCTGTGGTATATAAA
ATTATTCATAATGATAGTAGGAGGCTTGGTAGGTTTAAGAATAGTTTTTGCTGTACTTTCTATAGTGAAT
AGAGTTAGGCAGGGATATTCACCATTATCGTTTCAGACCCACCTCCCAACCCCGAGGGGACCCGACAGGC
CCGAAGGAATAGAAGAAGAAGGTGGAGAGAGAGACAGAGACAGATCCATTCGATTAGTGAACGGATCTCG
ACGGTATCGGTTAACTTTTAAAAGAAAAGGGGGGATTGGGGGGTACAGTGCAGGGGAAAGAATAGTAGAC
ATAATAGCAACAGACATACAAACTAAAGAATTACAAAAACAAATTACAAAAATTCAAAATTTTATCGATC
ACGAGACTAGCCTCGAGCTGGCTGCAGTAACGCCATTTTGCAAGGCATGGAAAAATACCAAACCAAGAAT
AGAGAAGTTCAGATCAAGGGCGGGTACATGAAAATAGCTAACGTTGGGCCAAACAGGATATCTGCGGTGA
GCAGTTTCGGCCCCGGCCCGGGGCCAAGAACAGATGGTCACCGCAGTTTCGGCCCCGGCCCGAGGCCAAG
AACAGATGGTCCCCAGATATGGCCCAACCCTCAGCAGTTTCTTAAGACCCATCAGATGTTTCCAGGCTCC
CCCAAGGACCTGAAATGACCCTGCGCCTTATTTGAATTAACCAATCAGCCTGCTTCTCGCTTCTGTTCGC
GCGCTTCTGCTTCCCGAGCTCTATAAAAGAGCTCACAACCCCTCACTCGGCGCGCCAGTCCTCCGACAGA
CTGAGTCGGCCGGTCGAATCAAGCTTATCGATACCGTCGACGGATCCGCTAGCCCGCGGTTCGAAATGGG
AAGAATGTCTTCCAAGCAAGCCACCTCTCCATTTGCCTGTGCAGCTGATGGAGAGGATGCAATGACCCAG
GATTTAACCTCAAGGGAAAAGGAAGAGGGCAGTGATCAACATGTGGCCTCCCATCTGCCTCTGCACCCCA
TAATGCACAACAAACCTCACTCTGAGGAGCTACCAACACTTGTCAGTACCATTCAACAAGATGCTGACTG
GGACAGCGTTCTGTCATCTCAGCAAAGAATGGAATCAGAGAATAATAAGTTATGTTCCCTATATTCCTTC
CGAAATACCTCTACCTCACCACATAAGCCTGACGAAGGGAGTCGGGACCGTGAGATAATGACCAGTGTTA
CTTTTGGAACCCCAGAGCGCCGCAAAGGGAGTCTTGCCGATGTGGTGGACACACTGAAACAGAAGAAGCT
TGAGGAAATGACTCGGACTGAACAAGAGGATTCCTCCTGCATGGAAAAACTACTTTCAAAAGATTGGAAG
GAAAAAATGGAAAGACTAAATACCAGTGAACTTCTTGGAGAAATTAAAGGTACACCTGAGAGCCTGGCAG
AAAAAGAACGGCAGCTCTCCACCATGATTACCCAGCTGATCAGTTTACGGGAGCAGCTACTGGCAGCGCA
TGATGAACAGAAAAAACTGGCAGCGTCACAAATTGAGAAACAACGGCAGCAAATGGACCTTGCTCGCCAA
CAGCAAGAACAGATTGCGAGACAACAGCAGCAACTTCTGCAACAGCAGCACAAAATTAATCTCCTGCAGC
AACAGATCCAGGTTCAGGGTCACATGCCTCCGCTCATGATCCCAATTTTTCCACATGACCAGCGGACTCT
GGCAGCAGCTGCTGCTGCCCAACAGGGATTCCTCTTCCCCCCTGGAATAACATACAAACCAGGTGATAAC
TACCCCGTACAGTTCATTCCATCAACAATGGCAGCTGCTGCTGCTTCTGGACTCAGCCCTTTACAGCTCC
AGCAGCTCTATGCCGCTCAGCTGGCCAGCATGCAGGTGTCACCTGGAGCAAAGATGCCATCAACTCCACA
GCCACCAAACACAGCAGGGACGGTCTCACCTACTGGGATAAAAAATGAAAAGAGAGGGACCAGCCCTGTA
ACTCAAGTTAAGGATGAAGCAGCAGCACAGCCTCTGAATCTCTCATCCCGACCCAAGACAGCAGAGCCTG
TAAAGTCCCCAACGTCTCCCACCCAGAACCTCTTCCCAGCCAGCAAAACCAGCCCTGTCAATCTGCCAAA
CAAAAGCAGCATCCCTAGCCCCATTGGAGGAAGCCTGGGAAGAGGATCCTCTTTAGGTAAATGGAAAAGT
CAACACCAGGAAGAGACTTACGAATTAGATATCCTATCTAGTCTCAACTCCCCTGCCCTTTTTGGGGATC
AGGATACAGTGATGAAAGCCATTCAGGAGGCGCGGAAGATGCGAGAGCAGATCCAGCGGGAGCAACAGCA
GCAACAGCCACATGGTGTTGACGGGAAACTGTCCTCCATAAATAATATGGGGCTGAACAGCTGCAGGAAT
GAAAAGGAAAGAACGCGCTTTGAGAATTTGGGGCCCCAGTTAACGGGAAAGTCAAATGAAGATGGAAAAC
TGGGCCCAGGTGTCATCGACCTTACTCGGCCAGAAGATGCAGAGGGAAGTAAAGCAATGAATGGCTCTGC
AGCTAAACTACAGCAGTATTATTGTTGGCCAACAGGAGGTGCCACTGTGGCTGAAGCACGAGTCTACAGG
GACGCCCGCGGCCGTGCCAGCAGCGAGCCACACATTAAGCGACCAATGAATGCATTCATGGTTTGGGCAA
AGGATGAGAGGAGAAAAATCCTTCAGGCCTTCCCCGACATGCATAACTCCAACATTAGCAAAATCTTAGG
ATCTCGCTGGAAATCAATGTCCAACCAGGAGAAGCAACCTTATTATGAAGAGCAGGCCCGGCTAAGCAAG
ATCCACTTAGAGAAGTACCCAAACTATAAATACAAACCCCGACCGAAACGCACCTGCATTGTTGATGGCA
AAAAGCTTCGGATTGGGGAGTATAAGCAACTGATGAGGTCTCGGAGACAGGAGATGAGGCAGTTCTTTAC
TGTGGGGCAACAGCCTCAGATTCCAATCACCACAGGAACAGGTGTTGTGTATCCTGGTGCTATCACTATG
GCAACTACCACACCATCGCCTCAGATGACATCTGACTGCTCTAGCACCTCGGCCAGCCCGGAGCCCAGCC
TCCCGGTCATCCAGAGCACTTATGGTATGAAGACAGATGGCGGAAGCCTAGCTGGAAATGAAATGATCAA
TGGAGAGGATGAAATGGAAATGTATGATGACTATGAAGATGACCCCAAATCAGACTATAGCAGTGAAAAT
GAAGCCCCGGAGGCTGTCAGTGCCAACTGAACCGGTCGGATCCCCCGGGCTGCAGGAATTCGAGCATCTT
ACCGCCATTTATTCCCATATTTGTTCTGTTTTTCTTGATTTGGGTATACATTTAAATGTTAATAAAACAA
AATGGTGGGGCAATCATTTACATTTTTAGGGATATGTAATTACTAGTTCAGGTGTATTGCCACAAGACAA
ACATGTTAAGAAACTTTCCCGTTATTTACGCTCTGTTCCTGTTAATCAACCTCTGGATTACAAAATTTGT
GAAAGATTGACTGATATTCTTAACTATGTTGCTCCTTTTACGCTGTGTGGATATGCTGCTTTAATGCCTC
TGTATCATGCTATTGCTTCCCGTACGGCTTTCGTTTTCTCCTCCTTGTATAAATCCTGGTTGCTGTCTCT
TTATGAGGAGTTGTGGCCCGTTGTCCGTCAACGTGGCGTGGTGTGCTCTGTGTTTGCTGACGCAACCCCC
ACTGGCTGGGGCATTGCCACCACCTGTCAACTCCTTTCTGGGACTTTCGCTTTCCCCCTCCCGATCGCCA
CGGCAGAACTCATCGCCGCCTGCCTTGCCCGCTGCTGGACAGGGGCTAGGTTGCTGGGCACTGATAATTC
CGTGGTGTTGTCGGGGAAGCTGACGTCCTTTGCAATTCGATATCAAGCTGTACCTTCTAGATGTACATTC
GCTAAAGCGCTTCTAGACCAATGACTTACAAGGCAGCTGTAGATCTTAGCCACTTTTTAAAAGAAAAGGG
GGGACTGGAAGGGCTAATTCACTCCCAACGAAGACAAGATCTGCTTTTTGCTTGTACTGGGTCTCTCTGG
TTAGACCAGATCTGAGCCTGGGAGCTCTCTGGCTAACTAGGGAACCCACTGCTTAAGCCTCAATAAAGCT
TGCCTTGAGTGCTTCAAGTAGTGTGTGCCCGTCTGTTGTGTGACTCTGGTAACTAGAGATCCCTCAGACC
CTTTTAGTCAGTGTGGAAAATCTCTAGCAGTAGTAGTTCATGTCATCTTATTATTCAGTATTTATAACTT
GCAAAGAAATGAATATCAGAGAGTGAGAGGAACTTGTTTATTGCAGCTTATAATGGTTACAAATAAAGCA
ATAGCATCACAAATTTCACAAATAAAGCATTTTTTTCACTGCATTCTAGTTGTGGTTTGTCCAAACTCAT
CAATGTATCTTATCATGTCTGGCTCTAGCTATCCCGCCCCTAACTCCGCCCATCCCGCCCCTAACTCCGC
CCAGTTCCGCCCATTCTCCGCCCCATGGCTGACTAATTTTTTTT
