>Addgene plasmid #219274 | SFFV-SOX6-Brd 348 | depositor partial sequence | sequence record 428303 | Barcode sequence
TGTACATTCGCTAAAGCGCT
